Addgene plasmid #88658: pDONR223-ZNF280C
Purpose: Donor Vector containing ZNF280C transcription factor, part of the Human TFome Collection
Depositing lab: Marc Vidal. Depositing organization: Dana-Farber Cancer Institute. Publication: A comprehensive library of human transcription factors for cell fate engineering. Ng AHM, Khoshakhlagh P, Rojo Arias JE, Pasquini G, Wang K, Swiersy A, Shipman SL, Appleton E, Kiaee K, Kohman RE, Vernet A, Dysart M, Leeper K, Saylor W, Huang JY, Graveline A, Taipale J, Hill DE, Vidal M, Melero-Martin JM, Busskamp V, Church GM. Nat Biotechnol. 2021 Apr;39(4):510-519. doi: 10.1038/s41587-020-0742-6. Epub 2020 Nov 30. PubMed 33257861.
Backbone
  Vector backbone: pDONR223
  Backbone manufacturer: Invitrogen
  Backbone size w/o insert (bp): 3000
  Vector type: Gateway Donor Vector
Growth in bacteria
  Bacterial resistance: Spectinomycin, 50 μg/mL
  Growth temperature: 37°C
  Growth strain: DH5alpha
  Copy number: High Copy
Gene/Insert
  Gene/Insert name: ZNF280C
  Species: H. sapiens (human)
  Insert size (bp): 2214
  Mutation: Last nucleotide of stop codon removed to allow for Gateway C-terminal fusions
  Entrez Gene: ZNF280C (a.k.a. SUHW3, ZNF633, ZPET)
  Cloning method: Gateway Cloning
  Sequencing primers: 5′ M13F(-21); 3′ M13R
Terms and licenses: Academic/Nonprofit Terms; Industry Terms: Not Available to Industry
Depositor comments: Represents the ORFeome subset of the TFome
How to cite: pDONR223-ZNF280C was a gift from Marc Vidal (Addgene plasmid # 88658 ; http://n2t.net/addgene:88658 ; RRID:Addgene_88658)
