[The description below was written by a language model from this plasmid's Addgene catalogue record and pLannotate feature annotations shown in this document.]
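Description:
pDONR223-ZNF280C is a Gateway entry clone built on the Invitrogen pDONR223 donor backbone. It carries the human ZNF280C open reading frame (also known as SUHW3, ZNF633 or ZPET), a zinc finger protein annotated as a probable transcription factor. It belongs to the ORFeome subset of the Human TFome Collection, a library of human transcription factor ORFs assembled for cell fate engineering. The sequenced plasmid is about 5 kb. It is propagated in E. coli from a high-copy ColE1/pUC-type origin and selected with spectinomycin through the aadA (SmR) aminoglycoside adenylyltransferase gene. This gene sits downstream of a class 1 integron Pc promoter fragment and a short remnant of a gentamicin resistance gene.

The roughly 2.2 kb ORF lies between two attL recombination sites, which the automated annotation labels attL3 and attL2. These sites allow transfer of the ORF into any compatible attR-containing destination vector by an LR Clonase reaction. The last nucleotide of the stop codon has been removed, so the coding sequence reads through into the downstream att site and can receive C-terminal fusions such as tags or reporters supplied by the destination vector. The entry clone has no eukaryotic promoter, so expression depends entirely on the destination vector. Upstream rrnB T1 and T2 terminators insulate the cassette from read-through transcription. A T7 promoter sits just outside the downstream att site, oriented toward the insert on the opposite strand. The small lacI and lacZα fragments are backbone remnants with no evident function. M13 forward and reverse primer sites flank the cassette for sequence verification. The plasmid is mainly a shuttle source for building ZNF280C expression constructs.
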