Features (pLannotate 1.2.2; 12 found; start..end, strand, type, name):
    121..213     +  CDS            lacI (fragment): lac repressor; lacI; The lac repressor binds to the lac operator to inhibit transcription in E. coli. This inhibition can be relieved by adding lactose or isopropyl-β-D-thiogalactopyranoside (IPTG).
    268..295     -  terminator     rrnB T2 terminator: transcription terminator T2 from the E. coli rrnB gene
    427..470     +  terminator     rrnB T1 terminator: Escherichia coli rrnB; transcription terminator T1 from the E. coli rrnB gene
    517..553     -  CDS            lacZα (fragment): LacZα fragment of β-galactosidase; lacZ fragment
    570..665     +  protein_bind   attL3: mutant version of attL; recombination site for the Gateway® LR reaction LR Clonase™
    668..2878    +  CDS            ZNF280C: Z280C_HUMAN - Also known as SUHW3, ZNF633. Experimental evidence at protein level: Swiss-Prot protein existence level 1. May function as a transcription factor. From Homo sapiens (Human).
   2880..2979    -  protein_bind   attL2: mutant version of attL; recombination site for the Gateway® LR reaction LR Clonase™
   2997..3015    -  promoter       T7 promoter: promoter for bacteriophage T7 RNA polymerase
   3205..3228    +  promoter       Pc promoter (fragment): intI1 (promoter lies within the coding sequence); class 1 integron promoter
   3404..3460    +  CDS            GmR (fragment): gentamycin acetyltransferase; aacC1; confers resistance to gentamycin
   3467..4258    +  CDS            SmR: aminoglycoside adenylyltransferase (Murphy, 1985); aadA; confers resistance to spectinomycin and streptomycin
   4351..4939    +  rep_origin     ori: high-copy-number ColE1/pMB1/pBR322/pUC origin of replication
>Addgene plasmid #88658 | pDONR223-ZNF280C | addgene full sequence | sequence record 383940 | Addgene NGS Result
CTTTCCTGCGTTATCCCCTGATTCTGTGGATAACCGTATTACCGCCTTTGAGTGAGCTGATACCGCTCGC
CGCAGCCGAACGACCGAGCGCAGCGAGTCAGTGAGCGAGGAAGCGGAAGAGCGCCCAATACGCAAACCGC
CTCTCCCCGCGCGTTGGCCGATTCATTAATGCAGCTGGCACGACAGGTTTCCCGACTGGAAAGCGGGCAG
TGAGCGCAACGCAATTAATACGCGTACCGCTAGCCAGGAAGAGTTTGTAGAAACGCAAAAAGGCCATCCG
TCAGGATGGCCTTCTGCTTAGTTTGATGCCTGGCAGTTTATGGCGGGCGTCCTGCCCGCCACCCTCCGGG
CCGTTGCTTCACAACGTTCAAATCCGCTCCCGGCGGATTTGTCCTACTCAGGAGAGCGTTCACCGACAAA
CAACAGATAAAACGAAAGGCCCAGTCTTCCGACTGAGCCTTTCGTTTTATTTGATGCCTGGCAGTTCCCT
ACTCTCGCGTTAACGCTAGCATGGATGTTTTCCCAGTCACGACGTTGTAAAACGACGGCCAGTCTTAAGC
TCGGGCCCCAAATAATGATTTTATTTTGACTGATAGTGACCTGTTCGTTGCAACAAATTGATGAGCAATG
CTTTTTTATAATGCCAACTTTGTACAAAAAAGTTGGCATGGATGACGACAAACCTTTTCAACCAAAAAAC
ATTTCAAAAATGGCAGAACTCTTTATGGAATGTGAAGAAGAAGAGCTAGAGCCATGGCAGAAGAAAGTAG
AAGAAACTCAGGATGAGGATGACGATGAACTGATCTTTGTTGGAGAGATATCAAGTTCAAAACCAGCCAT
TTCAAATATTTTGAACAGAGGCCACTCCAGCTCATCTTCAAAAGGAATAAAGAGTGAGCCACACAGTCCA
GGTATTCCTGAAATATTCAGGACTGCAAGTCAACGCTGCAGAGACCCACCATCAAATCCAGTGGCTGCCT
CGCCTAGATTTCATCTTGTATCTAAATCTTCACAAAGCTCTGTTACTGTTGAGAATGCGTCTAAACCTGA
TTTTACAAAGAATTCACAAGTTGGATCGGATAATTCTTCAATTTTACTGTTTGACTCGACCCAGGAATCA
CTACCACCATCCCAAGACATACCAGCAATTTTTAGAGAAGGTATGAAAAATACTTCATATGTGTTGAAAC
ATCCTTCTACTTCTAAAGTAAACAGTGTTACTCCAAAAAAACCAAAGACCAGTGAAGATGTTCCTCAGAT
AAATCCCTCCACTTCATTGCCTTTAATTGGCTCTCCTCCAGTGACATCCTCCCAAGTTATGCTGTCAAAA
GGTACAAATACCTCATCTCCATATGATGCTGGAGCAGATTACCTAAGAGCTTGTCCAAAGTGCAATGTTC
AGTTCAATCTTTTGGATCCTTTGAAATACCACATGAAGCATTGTTGTCCAGACATGATAACTAAATTTTT
GGGAGTAATTGTTAAATCAGAACGTCCATGTGATGAAGACAAGACTGATTCAGAGACAGGAAAGTTGATC
ATGTTAGTCAATGAGTTTTATTATGGAAGGCATGAAGGAGTCACTGAGAAAGAGCCAAAGACTTACACAA
CCTTTAAATGCTTCAGTTGCTCGAAAGTTCTTAAAAATAATATTAGGTTTATGAACCACATGAAACATCA
CTTGGAACTTGAGAAGCAGAACAATGAAAGCTGGGAAAACCACACCACCTGCCAGCACTGTTACCGGCAA
TATCCCACACCCTTCCAACTGCAGTGCCACATTGAGAGTACACACACTCCCCATGAGTTTTCTACTATTT
GCAAAATCTGTGAATTATCATTTGAAACAGAGCATATTCTTTTACAACATATGAAGGACACCCATAAACC
TGGTGAAATGCCATATGTTTGCCAGGTTTGCCAGTTTAGATCATCAACATTTTCTGATGTAGAAGCTCAT
TTTAGAGCAGCCCATGAAAACACTAAGAACTTGCTATGTCCATTTTGCCTCAAAGTTAGTAAAATGGCAA
CCCCCTACATGAATCATTACATGAAGCATCAGAAAAAAGGAGTTCATCGTTGCCCAAAATGCAGACTACA
ATTTTTGACCAGCAAGGAGAAAGCTGAACATAAGGCGCAGCATCGTACATTTATAAAGCCTAAAGAACTA
GAAGGATTGCCTCCTGGAGCAAAAGTTACTATTCGAGCTTCACTTGGACCTCTCCAGTCAAAATTACCAA
CTGCACCTTTCGGTTGCGCTCCAGGCACTTCTTTTCTTCAGGTCACACCTCCGACATCTCAAAATACAAC
TGCTAGAAATCCTAGAAAATCTAATGCCAGTAGATCTAAGACAAGTAAGCTTCATGCAACTACATCCACT
GCAAGTAAAGTTAATACAAGTAAGCCAAGGGGACGTATAGCTAAGTCCAAAGCAAAACCCTCTTACAAGC
AAAAGCGACAGCGCAACAGAAAAAATAAAATGAGCCTTGCTTTGAAGAACATAAGGTGTCGTCGGGGCAT
TCACAAGTGCATTGAATGTCATTCCAAAATAAAAGATTTTGCAAGCCACTTTTCTATATACATCCACTGC
AGTTTTTGCAAGTACAATACTAACTGTAACAAAGCCTTTGTAAATCATATGATGAGCTCTCATAGCAACC
ATCCAGGTAAACGGTTTTGTATTTTCAAGAAGCATTCAGGAACTCTCAGGGGCATTACTCTAGTGTGCCT
TAAATGTGATTTCCTAGCTGATTCTTCCGGCTTAGATCGTATGGCTAAACACTTAAGTCAACGTAAAACT
CATACTTGCCAAGTTATAATAGAGAATGTTTCCAAAAGTACCTCAACTTCTGAACCCACTACTGGCTGCT
CATTGAAATACCCAACTTTCTTGTACAAAGTTGGCATTATAAGAAAGCATTGCTTATCAATTTGTTGCAA
CGAACAGGTCACTATCAGTCAAAATAAAATCATTATTTGCCATCCAGCTGATATCCCCTATAGTGAGTCG
TATTACATGGTCATAGCTGTTTCCTGGCAGCTCTGGCCCGTGTCTCAAAATCTCTGATGTTACATTGCAC
AAGATAAAAATATATCATCATGCCTCCTCTAGACCAGCCAGGACAGAAATGCCTCGACTTCGCTGCTACC
CAAGGTTGCCGGGTGACGCACACCGTGGAAACGGATGAAGGCACGAACCCAGTGGACATAAGCCTGTTCG
GTTCGTAAGCTGTAATGCAAGTAGCGTATGCGCTCACGCAACTGGTCCAGAACCTTGACCGAACGCAGCG
GTGGTAACGGCGCAGTGGCGGTTTTCATGGCTTGTTATGACTGTTTTTTTGGGGTACAGTCTATGCCTCG
GGCATCCAAGCAGCAAGCGCGTTACGCCGTGGGTCGATGTTTGATGTTATGGAGCAGCAACGATGTTACG
CAGCAGGGCAGTCGCCCTAAAACAAAGTTAAACATTATGAGGGAAGCGGTGATCGCCGAAGTATCGACTC
AACTATCAGAGGTAGTTGGCGTCATCGAGCGCCATCTCGAACCGACGTTGCTGGCCGTACATTTGTACGG
CTCCGCAGTGGATGGCGGCCTGAAGCCACACAGTGATATTGATTTGCTGGTTACGGTGACCGTAAGGCTT
GATGAAACAACGCGGCGAGCTTTGATCAACGACCTTTTGGAAACTTCGGCTTCCCCTGGAGAGAGCGAGA
TTCTCCGCGCTGTAGAAGTCACCATTGTTGTGCACGACGACATCATTCCGTGGCGTTATCCAGCTAAGCG
CGAACTGCAATTTGGAGAATGGCAGCGCAATGACATTCTTGCAGGTATCTTCGAGCCAGCCACGATCGAC
ATTGATCTGGCTATCTTGCTGACAAAAGCAAGAGAACATAGCGTTGCCTTGGTAGGTCCAGCGGCGGAGG
AACTCTTTGATCCGGTTCCTGAACAGGATCTATTTGAGGCGCTAAATGAAACCTTAACGCTATGGAACTC
GCCGCCCGACTGGGCTGGCGATGAGCGAAATGTAGTGCTTACGTTGTCCCGCATTTGGTACAGCGCAGTA
ACCGGCAAAATCGCGCCGAAGGATGTCGCTGCCGACTGGGCAATGGAGCGCCTGCCGGCCCAGTATCAGC
CCGTCATACTTGAAGCTAGACAGGCTTATCTTGGACAAGAAGAAGATCGCTTGGCCTCGCGCGCAGATCA
GTTGGAAGAATTTGTCCACTACGTGAAAGGCGAGATCACCAAGGTAGTCGGCAAATAACCCTCGAGCCAC
CCATGACCAAAATCCCTTAACGTGAGTTACGCGTCGTTCCACTGAGCGTCAGACCCCGTAGAAAAGATCA
AAGGATCTTCTTGAGATCCTTTTTTTCTGCGCGTAATCTGCTGCTTGCAAACAAAAAAACCACCGCTACC
AGCGGTGGTTTGTTTGCCGGATCAAGAGCTACCAACTCTTTTTCCGAAGGTAACTGGCTTCAGCAGAGCG
CAGATACCAAATACTGTTCTTCTAGTGTAGCCGTAGTTAGGCCACCACTTCAAGAACTCTGTAGCACCGC
CTACATACCTCGCTCTGCTAATCCTGTTACCAGTGGCTGCTGCCAGTGGCGATAAGTCGTGTCTTACCGG
GTTGGACTCAAGACGATAGTTACCGGATAAGGCGCAGCGGTCGGGCTGAACGGGGGGTTCGTGCACACAG
CCCAGCTTGGAGCGAACGACCTACACCGAACTGAGATACCTACAGCGTGAGCTATGAGAAAGCGCCACGC
TTCCCGAAGGGAGAAAGGCGGACAGGTATCCGGTAAGCGGCAGGGTCGGAACAGGAGAGCGCACGAGGGA
GCTTCCAGGGGGAAACGCCTGGTATCTTTATAGTCCTGTCGGGTTTCGCCACCTCTGACTTGAGCGTCGA
TTTTTGTGATGCTCGTCAGGGGGGCGGAGCCTATGGAAAAACGCCAGCAACGCGGCCTTTTTACGGTTCC
TGGCCTTTTGCTGGCCTTTTGCTCACATGTT
