>Addgene plasmid #88658 | pDONR223-ZNF280C | depositor partial sequence | sequence record 172262 | insert
ATGGATGACGACAAACCTTTTCAACCAAAAAACATTTCAAAAATGGCAGAACTCTTTATGGAATGTGAAG
AAGAAGAGCTAGAGCCATGGCAGAAGAAAGTAGAAGAAACTCAGGATGAGGATGACGATGAACTGATCTT
TGTTGGAGAGATATCAAGTTCAAAACCAGCCATTTCAAATATTTTGAACAGAGGCCACTCCAGCTCATCT
TCAAAAGGAATAAAGAGTGAGCCACACAGTCCAGGTATTCCTGAAATATTCAGGACTGCAAGTCAACGCT
GCAGAGACCCACCATCAAATCCAGTGGCTGCCTCGCCTAGATTTCATCTTGTATCTAAATCTTCACAAAG
CTCTGTTACTGTTGAGAATGCGTCTAAACCTGATTTTACAAAGAATTCACAAGTTGGATCGGATAATTCT
TCAATTTTACTGTTTGACTCGACCCAGGAATCACTACCACCATCCCAAGACATACCAGCAATTTTTAGAG
AAGGTATGAAAAATACTTCATATGTGTTGAAACATCCTTCTACTTCTAAAGTAAACAGTGTTACTCCAAA
AAAACCAAAGACCAGTGAAGATGTTCCTCAGATAAATCCCTCCACTTCATTGCCTTTAATTGGCTCTCCT
CCAGTGACATCCTCCCAAGTTATGCTGTCAAAAGGTACAAATACCTCATCTCCATATGATGCTGGAGCAG
ATTACCTAAGAGCTTGTCCAAAGTGCAATGTTCAGTTCAATCTTTTGGATCCTTTGAAATACCACATGAA
GCATTGTTGTCCAGACATGATAACTAAATTTTTGGGAGTAATTGTTAAATCAGAACGTCCATGTGATGAA
GACAAGACTGATTCAGAGACAGGAAAGTTGATCATGTTAGTCAATGAGTTTTATTATGGAAGGCATGAAG
GAGTCACTGAGAAAGAGCCAAAGACTTACACAACCTTTAAATGCTTCAGTTGCTCGAAAGTTCTTAAAAA
TAATATTAGGTTTATGAACCACATGAAACATCACTTGGAACTTGAGAAGCAGAACAATGAAAGCTGGGAA
AACCACACCACCTGCCAGCACTGTTACCGGCAATATCCCACACCCTTCCAACTGCAGTGCCACATTGAGA
GTACACACACTCCCCATGAGTTTTCTACTATTTGCAAAATCTGTGAATTATCATTTGAAACAGAGCATAT
TCTTTTACAACATATGAAGGACACCCATAAACCTGGTGAAATGCCATATGTTTGCCAGGTTTGCCAGTTT
AGATCATCAACATTTTCTGATGTAGAAGCTCATTTTAGAGCAGCCCATGAAAACACTAAGAACTTGCTAT
GTCCATTTTGCCTCAAAGTTAGTAAAATGGCAACCCCCTACATGAATCATTACATGAAGCATCAGAAAAA
AGGAGTTCATCGTTGCCCAAAATGCAGACTACAATTTTTGACCAGCAAGGAGAAAGCTGAACATAAGGCG
CAGCATCGTACATTTATAAAGCCTAAAGAACTAGAAGGATTGCCTCCTGGAGCAAAAGTTACTATTCGAG
CTTCACTTGGACCTCTCCAGTCAAAATTACCAACTGCACCTTTCGGTTGCGCTCCAGGCACTTCTTTTCT
TCAGGTCACACCTCCGACATCTCAAAATACAACTGCTAGAAATCCTAGAAAATCTAATGCCAGTAGATCT
AAGACAAGTAAGCTTCATGCAACTACATCCACTGCAAGTAAAGTTAATACAAGTAAGCCAAGGGGACGTA
TAGCTAAGTCCAAAGCAAAACCCTCTTACAAGCAAAAGCGACAGCGCAACAGAAAAAATAAAATGAGCCT
TGCTTTGAAGAACATAAGGTGTCGTCGGGGCATTCACAAGTGCATTGAATGTCATTCCAAAATAAAAGAT
TTTGCAAGCCACTTTTCTATATACATCCACTGCAGTTTTTGCAAGTACAATACTAACTGTAACAAAGCCT
TTGTAAATCATATGATGAGCTCTCATAGCAACCATCCAGGTAAACGGTTTTGTATTTTCAAGAAGCATTC
AGGAACTCTCAGGGGCATTACTCTAGTGTGCCTTAAATGTGATTTCCTAGCTGATTCTTCCGGCTTAGAT
CGTATGGCTAAACACTTAAGTCAACGTAAAACTCATACTTGCCAAGTTATAATAGAGAATGTTTCCAAAA
GTACCTCAACTTCTGAACCCACTACTGGCTGCTCATTGAAATAG
